Addgene plasmid #160735: pSL1425 (pSPIN, pCDF backbone)
Purpose: Single-plasmid V. cholerae CAST system, encodes all proteins, crRNA, and donor DNA. Entry vector encodes non-targeting crRNA and has BsaI sites for spacer cloning. pCDF backbone.
Depositing lab: Samuel H. Sternberg. Depositing organization: Columbia University. Publication: CRISPR RNA-guided integrases for high-efficiency, multiplexed bacterial genome engineering. Vo PLH, Ronda C, Klompe SE, Chen EE, Acree C, Wang HH, Sternberg SH. Nat Biotechnol. 2020 Nov 23. pii: 10.1038/s41587-020-00745-y. doi: 10.1038/s41587-020-00745-y. PubMed 33230293.
Backbone
  Vector backbone: pCDFDuet-1
  Vector type: Bacterial Expression
Growth in bacteria
  Bacterial resistance: Spectinomycin, 50 μg/mL
  Growth temperature: 37°C
  Growth strain: DH5alpha
  Copy number: Low Copy
Gene/Insert
  Gene/Insert name: VchCAST proteins, crRNA, and donor DNA
  Species: V. cholerae
  Promoter: J23119
  Cloning method: Gibson Cloning
  Sequencing primers: 5′ CACCACCCTGAATTGACTCT; 3′ GCTAGTTATTGCTCAGCGG
Terms and licenses: Academic/Nonprofit Terms; Industry Terms: Not Available to Industry
Depositor comments: Previously referred to as INTEGRATE.
How to cite: pSL1425 (pSPIN, pCDF backbone) was a gift from Samuel H. Sternberg (Addgene plasmid # 160735 ; http://n2t.net/addgene:160735 ; RRID:Addgene_160735)
