[The description below was written by a language model from this plasmid's Addgene catalogue record and pLannotate feature annotations shown in this document.]
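Description:
pSL1425 (pSPIN, pCDF backbone) is a bacterial expression plasmid built on pCDFDuet-1 that packages a complete Vibrio cholerae CRISPR-associated transposon (VchCAST) system, previously called INTEGRATE, into a single vector. It replicates from the CloDF13 origin, which gives a low copy number and is compatible with plasmids carrying other origins. It is selected with spectinomycin through the aadA (SmR) gene, which the annotation places downstream of an AmpR promoter. The backbone also retains lacI with its own promoter. Several short annotated fragments (TcR, RSF ori, lacZα) appear to be remnants of vector sequence or partial matches rather than functional elements.

According to the catalogue entry, the payload encodes all the VchCAST proteins, a crRNA and the donor DNA, with expression driven by the constitutive synthetic J23119 promoter. In the feature table this promoter sits just upstream of a stretch of roughly 8.4 kb that carries no annotations and ends at a T7 terminator. This stretch presumably holds the CRISPR array and the protein-coding genes, but the individual components are not itemised in the record. Downstream of the terminator lies a chloramphenicol acetyltransferase (cat) gene. Its position is consistent with cargo inside the mini-transposon donor, although the transposon ends are not annotated and the record does not confirm this.

As supplied, the plasmid is an entry vector. It carries a non-targeting crRNA and has BsaI sites for cloning a user-chosen spacer that redirects the system to a genomic target. It is intended for RNA-guided DNA integration in bacterial genome engineering, with one plasmid replacing a multi-plasmid setup.
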