Features (pLannotate 1.2.2; 13 found; start..end, strand, type, name):
      1..739     -  rep_origin     CloDF13 ori: Plasmids containing the CloDF13 (CDF) origin of replication can be propagated in E. coli cells that contain additional plasmids with compatible origins.
    836..900     -  CDS            TcR (fragment): tetracycline efflux protein; tet; confers resistance to tetracycline
    915..936     -  protein_bind   CAP binding site: CAP binding activates transcription in the presence of cAMP. E. coli catabolite activator protein
    949..2031    -  CDS            lacI: lac repressor; lacI; The lac repressor binds to the lac operator to inhibit transcription in E. coli. This inhibition can be relieved by adding lactose or isopropyl-β-D-thiogalactopyranoside (IPTG).
   2032..2109    -  promoter       lacI promoter: lacI
   2117..2152    -  CDS            TcR (fragment): tetracycline efflux protein; tet; confers resistance to tetracycline
   2153..2237    +  rep_origin     RSF ori (fragment): Plasmids containing the RSF 1030 origin of replication can be propagated in E. coli cells that contain additional plasmids with compatible origins.
   2246..2280    +  promoter       J23119 promoter: bacterial promoter (Registry of Standard Biological Parts BBa J23119)
  10722..10769   +  terminator     T7 terminator: transcription terminator for bacteriophage T7 RNA polymerase
  10924..11580   +  CDS            cat: CAT_ECOLX - Experimental evidence at protein level: Swiss-Prot protein existence level 1. This enzyme is an effector of chloramphenicol resistance in bacteria. From Escherichia coli. This protein is used as a marker in many commonly used cloning vectors, such as pACYC184.
  11779..11848   +  CDS            lacZα (fragment): LacZα fragment of β-galactosidase; lacZ fragment
  11898..12689   -  CDS            SmR: aminoglycoside adenylyltransferase (Murphy, 1985); aadA; confers resistance to spectinomycin and streptomycin
  12690..12781   -  promoter       AmpR promoter: bla
>Addgene plasmid #160735 | pSL1425 (pSPIN, pCDF backbone) | addgene full sequence | sequence record 317231 | Addgene NGS Result
GCGCTGCGGACACATACAAAGTTACCCACAGATTCCGTGGATAAGCAGGGGACTAACATGTGAGGCAAAA
CAGCAGGGCCGCGCCGGTGGCGTTTTTCCATAGGCTCCGCCCTCCTGCCAGAGTTCACATAAACAGACGC
TTTTCCGGTGCATCTGTGGGAGCCGTGAGGCTCAACCATGAATCTGACAGTACGGGCGAAACCCGACAGG
ACTTAAAGATCCCCACCGTTTCCGGCGGGTCGCTCCCTCTTGCGCTCTCCTGTTCCGACCCTGCCGTTTA
CCGGATACCTGTTCCGCCTTTCTCCCTTACGGGAAGTGTGGCGCTTTCTCATAGCTCACACACTGGTATC
TCGGCTCGGTGTAGGTCGTTCGCTCCAAGCTGGGCTGTAAGCAAGAACTCCCCGTTCAGCCCGACTGCTG
CGCCTTATCCGGTAACTGTTCACTTGAGTCCAACCCGGAAAAGCACGGTAAAACGCCACTGGCAGCAGCC
ATTGGTAACTGGGAGTTCGCAGAGGATTTGTTTAGCTAAACACGCGGTTGCTCTTGAAGTGTGCGCCAAA
GTCCGGCTACACTGGAAGGACAGATTTGGTTGCTGTGCTCTGCGAAAGCCAGTTACCACGGTTAAGCAGT
TCCCCAACTGACTTAACCTTCGATCAAACCACCTCCCCAGGTGGTTTTTTCGTTTACAGGGCAAAAGATT
ACGCGCAGAAAAAAAGGATCTCAAGAAGATCCTTTGATCTTTTCTACTGAACCGCTCTAGATTTCAGTGC
AATTTATCTCTTCAAATGTAGCACCTGAAGTCAGCCCCATACGATATAAGTTGTAATTCTCATGTTAGTC
ATGCCCCGCGCCCACCGGAAGGAGCTGACTGGGTTGAAGGCTCTCAAGGGCATCGGTCGAGATCCCGGTG
CCTAATGAGTGAGCTAACTTACATTAATTGCGTTGCGCTCACTGCCCGCTTTCCAGTCGGGAAACCTGTC
GTGCCAGCTGCATTAATGAATCGGCCAACGCGCGGGGAGAGGCGGTTTGCGTATTGGGCGCCAGGGTGGT
TTTTCTTTTCACCAGTGAGACGGGCAACAGCTGATTGCCCTTCACCGCCTGGCCCTGAGAGAGTTGCAGC
AAGCGGTCCACGCTGGTTTGCCCCAGCAGGCGAAAATCCTGTTTGATGGTGGTTAACGGCGGGATATAAC
ATGAGCTGTCTTCGGTATCGTCGTATCCCACTACCGAGATGTCCGCACCAACGCGCAGCCCGGACTCGGT
AATGGCGCGCATTGCGCCCAGCGCCATCTGATCGTTGGCAACCAGCATCGCAGTGGGAACGATGCCCTCA
TTCAGCATTTGCATGGTTTGTTGAAAACCGGACATGGCACTCCAGTCGCCTTCCCGTTCCGCTATCGGCT
GAATTTGATTGCGAGTGAGATATTTATGCCAGCCAGCCAGACGCAGACGCGCCGAGACAGAACTTAATGG
GCCCGCTAACAGCGCGATTTGCTGGTGACCCAATGCGACCAGATGCTCCACGCCCAGTCGCGTACCGTCT
TCATGGGAGAAAATAATACTGTTGATGGGTGTCTGGTCAGAGACATCAAGAAATAACGCCGGAACATTAG
TGCAGGCAGCTTCCACAGCAATGGCATCCTGGTCATCCAGCGGATAGTTAATGATCAGCCCACTGACGCG
TTGCGCGAGAAGATTGTGCACCGCCGCTTTACAGGCTTCGACGCCGCTTCGTTCTACCATCGACACCACC
ACGCTGGCACCCAGTTGATCGGCGCGAGATTTAATCGCCGCGACAATTTGCGACGGCGCGTGCAGGGCCA
GACTGGAGGTGGCAACGCCAATCAGCAACGACTGTTTGCCCGCCAGTTGTTGTGCCACGCGGTTGGGAAT
GTAATTCAGCTCCGCCATCGCCGCTTCCACTTTTTCCCGCGTTTTCGCAGAAACGTGGCTGGCCTGGTTC
ACCACGCGGGAAACGGTCTGATAAGAGACACCGGCATACTCTGCGACATCGTATAACGTTACTGGTTTCA
CATTCACCACCCTGAATTGACTCTCTTCCGGGCGCTATCATGCCATACCGCGAAAGGTTTTGCGCCATTC
GATGGTGTCCGGGATCTCGACGCTCTCCCTTATGCGACTCCTGCATTAGGAATGGATAACCGTATTACCG
CCTTTGAGTGAGCTGATACCGCTCGCCGCAGCCGAACGACCGAGCGCAGCGAGTCAGTGAGCGAGGACAC
AAGCTTTGACAGCTAGCTCAGTCCTAGGTATAATACTAGCGTCGACGTGGAGATATACCATGGGTGAACT
GCCGAGTAGGTAGCTGATAACGAGACCTCTGTCTTGTCAGCTAGGGTGGTCTCGTGAACTGCCGAGTAGG
TAGCTGATAACGGATCCGAATTCGAGCGAAGGAGATATACATATGTTTTTGCAAAGACCTAAACCTTACA
GCGATGAAAGTTTAGAAAGTTTCTTTATCCGAGTGGCTAACAAAAATGGCTACGGTGATGTCCATCGCTT
CCTAGAAGCCACTAAACGATTCCTTCAAGACATTGACCATAATGGCTATCAAACCTTTCCGACTGATATA
ACTCGGATAAACCCATACTCAGCTAAAAACAGTTCCAGCGCACGAACTGCGTCATTCCTGAAACTTGCAC
AATTGACATTTAATGAACCGCCAGAGCTACTTGGGTTGGCAATTAACAGAACAAACATGAAATACTCGCC
GTCAACTAGCGCGGTTGTTAGAGGTGCAGAAGTCTTTCCTCGCAGTTTACTACGGACGCACTCCATCCCC
TGCTGTCCTTTGTGTCTGCGAGAAAATGGCTACGCCTCCTACCTTTGGCACTTTCAGGGGTACGAATACT
GCCACAGCCATAACGTACCTTTAATTACCACTTGTAGCTGTGGTAAGGAGTTTGACTACCGAGTATCTGG
GTTAAAGGGCATTTGCTGCAAATGCAAGGAGCCTATCACCTTAACCAGCAGGGAGAACGGTCATGAGGCA
GCGTGTACTGTTTCAAACTGGCTTGCTGGCCATGAATCTAAACCTCTGCCAAATCTTCCTAAAAGCTACC
GATGGGGTTTAGTTCATTGGTGGATGGGTATTAAAGATAGCGAGTTCGATCACTTTTCGTTCGTTCAATT
TTTCTCAAACTGGCCAAGGTCATTCCACTCGATAATCGAAGATGAAGTAGAGTTCAACCTTGAGCATGCT
GTTGTCAGCACGTCTGAATTACGACTAAAAGATCTTCTTGGTCGATTGTTTTTCGGTTCAATTCGGTTAC
CTGAGCGGAATCTTCAACACAATATCATCCTTGGTGAGCTTCTCTGCTATTTAGAAAATCGTTTATGGCA
AGACAAGGGATTAATCGCCAACCTCAAAATGAACGCGTTAGAGGCGACTGTAATGTTAAATTGTAGCCTC
GATCAGATTGCATCAATGGTTGAACAACGCATCTTGAAGCCAAATCGAAAAAGCAAGCCCAACAGCCCTC
TTGATGTTACCGATTATCTATTTCATTTCGGCGATATTTTCTGTCTTTGGTTAGCTGAGTTCCAAAGCGA
TGAGTTTAACCGTTCGTTTTATGTGTCGAGGTGGTAAATGCAAACTCTGAAAGAACTAATCGCATCCAAT
CCTGACGACTTAACAACTGAACTTAAGAGAGCATTTCGTCCACTCACACCGCATATTGCAATTGATGGTA
ATGAACTTGACGCACTGACGATATTAGTCAATTTAACCGATAAGACTGATGATCAGAAAGACCTGCTCGA
TCGAGCCAAATGCAAGCAAAAACTTCGAGATGAAAAATGGTGGGCTAGCTGCATAAATTGCGTTAATTAC
AGACAAAGCCATAACCCAAAATTCCCGGATATACGTTCTGAAGGCGTGATTCGAACCCAAGCCCTGGGTG
AATTACCGAGTTTCCTACTCTCGTCCTCAAAAATCCCACCATACCATTGGTCATATAGCCATGATTCAAA
ATACGTCAACAAAAGCGCATTCCTCACCAATGAGTTTTGTTGGGATGGTGAGATCTCATGTTTGGGTGAG
CTTCTTAAAGATGCAGATCACCCACTTTGGAATACTTTGAAAAAGTTAGGTTGTTCTCAAAAAACTTGCA
AAGCAATGGCAAAACAACTAGCTGATATTACTCTCACGACTATCAATGTCACACTCGCACCAAATTACCT
GACTCAAATATCTCTCCCCGATAGTGATACATCCTACATTTCACTCTCTCCTGTTGCATCGCTATCGATG
CAAAGCCACTTTCATCAGAGGCTCCAAGATGAAAATCGGCATAGCGCGATAACGCGGTTTAGCCGAACTA
CCAACATGGGGGTCACTGCGATGACATGTGGCGGCGCATTTAGAATGTTAAAGTCTGGCGCTAAGTTTTC
CAGCCCCCCTCATCACCGATTAAACAGTAAACGAAGTTGGTTGACGTCAGAGCATGTTCAGTCATTAAAA
CAGTACCAGCGCCTCAACAAAAGCCTCATACCTGAAAACTCTCGGATTGCACTCCGTAGAAAATACAAAA
TCGAGCTTCAAAATATGGTCAGATCTTGGTTTGCAATGCAAGACCATACCCTTGATTCGAACATACTTAT
CCAACATTTGAATCATGACCTATCTTACTTAGGAGCCACAAAACGTTTTGCATACGATCCAGCGATGACC
AAGCTCTTTACTGAGCTTTTGAAACGAGAGTTATCAAATTCAATCAATAATGGTGAGCAACACACTAATG
GATCGTTTTTAGTCCTACCGAATATCAGGGTTTGTGGCGCAACAGCTTTAAGCTCCCCGGTAACGGTGGG
GATTCCATCACTTACAGCTTTCTTTGGCTTCGTTCACGCATTTGAACGGAATATAAATCGCACCACCTCA
TCGTTTCGTGTTGAATCCTTTGCGATATGCGTCCATCAACTACATGTCGAGAAGCGAGGTTTGACAGCAG
AGTTTGTGGAAAAAGGCGACGGGACTATATCCGCTCCCGCGACCCGGGATGACTGGCAGTGTGATGTCGT
ATTTAGCCTTATTTTGAACACCAACTTTGCTCAACATATTGACCAAGATACGTTAGTTACATCACTACCA
AAGCGATTGGCTCGGGGTTCAGCAAAAATTGCGATTGATGACTTTAAACATATCAACTCATTCTCGACAT
TAGAAACAGCGATCGAATCTCTGCCAATAGAAGCTGGTAGGTGGTTATCACTTTACGCACAGTCAAACAA
TAATCTAAGTGATCTATTAGCAGCCATGACAGAGGACCATCAGCTCATGGCAAGCTGCGTCGGTTACCAC
TTGTTAGAAGAGCCCAAAGATAAACCAAACTCCCTCAGAGGTTACAAACACGCTATCGCCGAGTGCATCA
TTGGACTCATTAACTCAATCACCTTTAGCTCAGAGACTGATCCCAACACAATCTTTTGGTCGCTAAAGAA
CTATCAAAACTACCTAGTGGTACAGCCAAGGAGTATCAACGATGAAACTACCGACAAATCTAGCCTATGA
GCGCTCTATCGACCCATCAGATGTCTGTTTTTTTGTCGTCTGGCCCGATGATAGAAAAACACCTTTAACC
TACAATTCTCGTACTCTGCTCGGGCAAATGGAAGCGGCATCATTAGCCTATGATGTCTCAGGTCAACCAA
TAAAAAGTGCCACCGCTGAGGCGTTAGCTCAAGGGAACCCTCATCAAGTTGATTTCTGCCACGTTCCATA
CGGTGCGAGTCATATTGAATGCAGTTTCTCCGTCTCGTTTTCTTCTGAACTACGTCAACCATATAAGTGT
AACTCAAGCAAAGTTAAACAAACGCTAGTGCAATTAGTCGAGCTCTACGAAACGAAAATCGGCTGGACTG
AGCTAGCAACCCGATATTTGATGAACATTTGCAACGGTAAATGGCTGTGGAAAAATACCCGTAAAGCCTA
TTGCTGGAACATTGTACTTACACCTTGGCCTTGGAACGGGGAAAAGGTTGGATTTGAAGATATTCGTACT
AACTACACCTCACGGCAAGACTTTAAAAATAATAAAAATTGGTCTGCTATAGTTGAAATGATCAAAACCG
CATTTTCTAGTACTGATGGGCTGGCGATATTTGAAGTCAGGGCCACCTTGCACTTGCCAACGAATGCTAT
GGTGCGGCCAAGCCAAGTTTTCACAGAAAAAGAAAGTGGCAGTAAAAGTAAATCTAAAACTCAAAACAGT
CGAGTTTTTCAGAGTACAACTATTGATGGTGAACGATCGCCAATACTAGGGGCCTTTAAAACGGGAGCAG
CTATTGCAACCATTGACGACTGGTATCCTGAAGCCACTGAGCCACTAAGGGTCGGACGGTTTGGGGTTCA
TCGCGAAGATGTCACTTGCTACCGTCATCCGTCTACCGGAAAAGATTTTTTCTCGATATTACAACAAGCA
GAGCACTATATTGAAGTGTTGAGCGCCAACAAAACTCCCGCTCAAGAAACTATCAACGACATGCACTTTT
TAATGGCTAACCTGATTAAGGGTGGGATGTTCCAGCATAAAGGAGACTGACTGTGAAATGGTATTATAAG
ACAATCACCTTTCTGCCAGAGTTGTGCAACAACGAGTCACTGGCTGCAAAGTGTCTCCGCGTTCTGCATG
GATTTAACTATCAGTATGAGACACGAAATATCGGCGTTTCATTTCCGCTTTGGTGTGATGCAACGGTTGG
AAAAAAGATTTCATTTGTCAGCAAGAACAAGATAGAACTCGACTTACTACTTAAACAACACTATTTCGTC
CAAATGGAACAACTTCAATACTTTCATATATCCAACACTGTTCTCGTCCCAGAAGATTGTACATACGTTT
CCTTTAGACGCTGTCAATCTATAGATAAGCTCACAGCAGCAGGGCTGGCAAGGAAAATCAGACGCCTGGA
GAAACGTGCTCTATCTAGAGGCGAGCAATTTGACCCATCATCTTTTGCTCAAAAAGAGCATACTGCAATA
GCGCACTACCACTCACTTGGGGAGTCCAGCAAACAGACGAACCGCAACTTTCGACTCAATATCAGGATGC
TCTCGGAGCAACCCCGTGAGGGGAACTCGATTTTTAGTAGCTATGGCTTATCAAATTCAGAAAACTCGTT
TCAGCCTGTACCCTTAATCTGACCTTTAATAAGGAGATATACCATGGCGACAAGTTTACCTACGCCCTCA
GCAATTACGACTTCGGCGTTAGAGTATGCATTCCATACTCCCGCTCGCAATCTAACGAAATCTCGCGGAA
AAAACATTCATCGTTATGTCAGTGTAAAGATGAGTAAGAGGATTACGGTAGAATCTACTCTAGAGTGTGA
TGCCTGCTATCACTTTGATTTTGAGCCAAGTATTGTTCGCTTTTGCGCTCAACCGATTCGATTTTTATAT
TATCTCAATGGTCAGTCTCACTCCTATGTTCCTGACTTTCTAGTTCAATTTGATACCAACGAGTTTGTTC
TATATGAAGTAAAGTCAGCTTATGCTAAGAACAAACCTGATTTTGATGTTGAATGGGAGGCGAAAGTAAA
AGCAGCAACTGAACTAGGGCTAGAATTGGAGCTTGTTGAAGAGAGTGATATTAGGGATACGGTTGTATTA
AATAATCTTAAGCGCATGCATCGTTATGCTTCGAAAGATGAGCTGAATAACGTACATAACTCTCTCTTAA
AAATAATAAAGTACAATGGCGCCCAATCTGCAAGATGCTTGGGAGAACAGTTGGGTTTAAAAGGCCGAAC
TGTTTTACCAATTTTGTGCGATTTGCTGTCAAGGTGTTTACTCGATACACGTTTGGATAAGCCTCTATCT
CTTGAATCTCGATTTGAGTTGGCCAGTTATGGCTAAGAAAGGGTTCTCAAGTTTCCATAGAAAAGCAGTC
TCTTCCCAAGATACGCTTGAATCGATAGAGCTTGTCTCTAGCGCTAATTGTCTAGAAAGTGTTACGTATC
AAGATATATCAGCATTTCCCGAAACAATTGCGGTAGAGATTAATTTCCGATTAAGCATTCTTCGCTTTTT
AGCGCGAAAGTGCGAAACCATTGTGGCCAAATCAATTGAACCACATCGTGTAGAGCTACAGCAAAACTAT
AGTAGAAAAATACCCAGTGCAATAACGATATATCGATGGTGGCTTGCTTTTCGAAAATCAGACTACAACC
CCATTAGCTTAGCACCTAATATCAAGGATAGAGGTAATAGAGAGACAAAAGTGTCAACAGTTGTTGATTC
TATTATGGAACAGGCAGTTGAAAGAGTTATATCTGGACGAAAAGTCAATGTTAGCTCTGCATATAAACGT
GTTCGACGAAAAGTTCGTCAATACAATCTAACTCATGGAACGAAATACACGTATCCTAAGTACGAATCTG
TAAGAAAGCGAGTAAAAAAGAAAACCCCATTTGAGTTATTAGCCGCAGGGAAAGGGGAGAGAGTAGCTAA
GAGAGAGTTTCGCCGAATGGGAAAAAAGATCCTCACGTCTAGCGTGCTAGAGAGGGTTGAAATAGATCAC
ACTGTCGTTGACCTTTTTGCAGTACACGAAGAGTATCGAATCCCATTGGGCCGACCTTGGCTTACTCAAT
TGGTTGATTGTTACAGTAAAGCTGTAATCGGTTTTTATTTAGGTTTCGAGCCTCCTAGCTATGTGTCGGT
TTCCCTTGCACTTAAGAATGCAATACAACGCAAAGATGACTTAATCTCCTCGTATGAATCGATCGAGAAT
GAATGGCTATGTTATGGCATCCCAGACCTACTCGTAACTGATAATGGTAAAGAGTTTTTGTCGAAAGCAT
TTGATCAAGCATGTGAATCACTATTGATCAATGTGCATCAAAATAAAGTTGAGACGCCCGACAACAAACC
TCATGTTGAACGTAACTACGGGACTATTAATACTTCTCTGTTAGACGATTTACCTGGGAAATCCTTCAGC
CAGTACCTTCAAAGAGAAGGGTACGACTCTGTGGGAGAAGCTACCCTTACACTCAATGAGATTAGAGAAA
TTTACTTAATTTGGTTGGTGGATATTTATCATAAAAAACCCAATCAGAGAGGCACTAATTGTCCTAATGT
TGCGTGGAAAAAGGGTTGTCAAGAATGGGAACCAGAGGAGTTCTCTGGTTCTAAAGACGAATTAGACTTT
AAATTTGCTATTGTTGATTACAAACAACTTACTAAAGTAGGGATAACTGTCTACAAAGAACTGAGTTATA
GCAATGACCGTTTAGCTGAATATAGAGGGAAGAAAGGAAACCATAAAGTTCAGTTCAAGTATAACCCTGA
GTGTATGGCAGTTATTTGGGTGTTGGATGAGGATATGAATGAGTACTTTACAGTTAATGCGATTGACTAC
GAATATGCAAGTAGAGTATCACTTTGGCAACATAAATATAACATGAAATATCAAGCAGAACTAAATTCAG
CAGAATATGATGAGGACAAGGAAATTGATGCAGAAATAAAAATTGAAGAAATCGCAGATCGTTCAATTGT
TAAGACTAACAAAATCAGAGCTCGGAGGCGTGGCGCTAGGCATCAAGAGAATAGCGCAAGGGCTAAGTCA
ATCAGTAATGCGAACCCGGCCTCGATACAAAAACATGAAGATGAAATCGTTAGTGCAGATAATGACGATT
GGGATATTGATTATGTCTGAGAAATCGTCAAATGAGTGAAACGCGTGAGGCTCGTATATCAAGAGCTAAA
AGGGCATTTGTATCCACACCGAGCGTTAGGAAAATCTTGAGTTACATGGATAGATGTAGAGATCTATCAG
ACCTAGAGTCTGAGCCTACATGCATGATGGTCTATGGTGCTTCGGGTGTAGGTAAAACGACCGTCATCAA
GAAATACTTAAATCAAAACAGAAGAGAGTCCGAAGCCGGGGGCGATATAATACCGGTTTTGCATATTGAG
TTGCCAGACAATGCGAAGCCAGTAGATGCAGCAAGGGAATTGCTGGTTGAAATGGGTGACCCGCTAGCAC
TTTATGAAACTGACTTAGCTAGATTGACGAAAAGACTGACTGAATTAATCCCTGCGGTCGGCGTGAAGCT
GATTATTATCGATGAGTTCCAACATTTGGTGGAAGAAAGGTCAAATCGGGTTCTTACCCAAGTAGGTAAT
TGGCTAAAAATGATACTTAACAAAACGAAATGTCCAATTGTTATATTTGGTATGCCATACTCAAAAGTTG
TACTGCAAGCAAACTCGCAACTTCACGGGCGATTTTCCATTCAGGTTGAACTGCGCCCCTTTAGCTACCA
GGGAGGTAGAGGTGTATTTAAAACTTTTTTGGAATACCTTGATAAAGCCCTACCTTTTGAAAAACAGGCT
GGCTTAGCCAACGAAAGTTTGCAGAAAAAATTGTATGCATTCTCTCAGGGAAACATGCGTTCGTTGAGAA
ACCTTATTTATCAAGCATCTATCGAAGCAATTGATAATCAGCATGAGACGATAACCGAAGAAGATTTCGT
TTTTGCATCGAAGTTGACATCGGGCGATAAACCCAACTCATGGAAAAATCCTTTTGAGGAGGGTGTTGAG
GTAACAGAAGATATGTTACGACCGCCACCAAAAGATATTGGTTGGGAGGACTATTTGAGACATTCAACCC
CGAGAGTGAGTAAACCAGGTAGAAATAAAAACTTTTTCGAATAACCTAGGCTGCTGCGCTGCTGCCACCG
CTGAGCAATAACTAGCATAACCCCTTGGGGCCTCTAAACGGGTCTTGAGGGGTTTTTTGCTGAAACCTCA
GGCATTTGTTGTTGATACAACCATAAAATGATAATTACACCCATAAATTGATAATTATCACACCCATAAA
TTGATATTGCCTCTTCATGGTCTAAACTTCAGTAAGTTTACGACATTTTCCTCGAGGTCATTTCCGGGGA
TCCATGGAGAAAAAAATCACTGGATATACCACCGTTGATATATCCCAATGGCATCGTAAAGAACATTTTG
AGGCATTTCAGTCAGTTGCTCAATGTACCTATAACCAGACCGTTCAGCTGGATATTACGGCCTTTTTAAA
GACCGTAAAGAAAAATAAGCACAAGTTTTATCCGGCCTTTATTCACATTCTTGCCCGCCTGATGAATGCT
CATCCGGAGTTCCGTATGGCAATGAAAGACGGTGAGCTGGTGATATGGGATAGTGTTCACCCTTGTTACA
CCGTTTTCCATGAGCAAACTGAAACGTTTTCATCGCTCTGGAGTGAATACCACGACGATTTCCGGCAGTT
TCTACACATATATTCGCAAGATGTGGCGTGTTACGGTGAAAACCTGGCCTATTTCCCTAAAGGGTTTATT
GAGAATATGTTTTTCGTCTCAGCCAATCCCTGGGTGAGTTTCACCAGTTTTGATTTAAACGTGGCCAATA
TGGACAACTTCTTCGCCCCCGTTTTCACTATGGGCAAATATTATACGCAAGGCGACAAGGTGCTGATGCC
GCTGGCGATTCAGGTTCATCATGCCGTTTGTGATGGCTTCCATGTCGGCAGAATGCTTAATGAATTACAA
CAGTACTGCGATGAGTGGCAGGGCGGGGCGTAATTTTTTTAAGGCAGTTATTGGTGCCCTTCTAGAGTCC
TTACTGCAGTAGTTTTGCTGAAATACTCGATTCACAAAAATATCAACTTATGGTTGTTTTGTGAGATATC
AATATATGGTTGTTTTGTGGTTAAGTTGCTGATTATAAATAATTATTAAATATCACTTTATGGTTGCATC
AACAGGTACCGAGCTCGAATTCACTGGCCGTCGTTTTACAACGTCGTGACTGGGAAAACCCTGGCGTTAC
CCAACTTAATCGCCTTGCTATCGTGGCCGGATCTTGCGGCCCCTCGGCTTGAACGAATTGTTAGACATTA
TTTGCCGACTACCTTGGTGATCTCGCCTTTCACGTAGTGGACAAATTCTTCCAACTGATCTGCGCGCGAG
GCCAAGCGATCTTCTTCTTGTCCAAGATAAGCCTGTCTAGCTTCAAGTATGACGGGCTGATACTGGGCCG
GCAGGCGCTCCATTGCCCAGTCGGCAGCGACATCCTTCGGCGCGATTTTGCCGGTTACTGCGCTGTACCA
AATGCGGGACAACGTAAGCACTACATTTCGCTCATCGCCAGCCCAGTCGGGCGGCGAGTTCCATAGCGTT
AAGGTTTCATTTAGCGCCTCAAATAGATCCTGTTCAGGAACCGGATCAAAGAGTTCCTCCGCCGCTGGAC
CTACCAAGGCAACGCTATGTTCTCTTGCTTTTGTCAGCAAGATAGCCAGATCAATGTCGATCGTGGCTGG
CTCGAAGATACCTGCAAGAATGTCATTGCGCTGCCATTCTCCAAATTGCAGTTCGCGCTTAGCTGGATAA
CGCCACGGAATGATGTCGTCGTGCACAACAATGGTGACTTCTACAGCGCGGAGAATCTCGCTCTCTCCAG
GGGAAGCCGAAGTTTCCAAAAGGTCGTTGATCAAAGCTCGCCGCGTTGTTTCATCAAGCCTTACGGTCAC
CGTAACCAGCAAATCAATATCACTGTGTGGCTTCAGGCCGCCATCCACTGCGGAGCCGTACAAATGTACG
GCCAGCAACGTCGGTTCGAGATGGCGCTCGATGACGCCAACTACCTCTGATAGTTGAGTCGATACTTCGG
CGATCACCGCTTCCCTCATACTCTTCCTTTTTCAATATTATTGAAGCATTTATCAGGGTTATTGTCTCAT
GAGCGGATACATATTTGAATGTATTTAGAAAAATAAACAAATAGCTAGCTCACTCGGTCGCTACGCTCCG
GGCGTGAGACTGCGGCGG
